Addgene plasmid #53833: MRAP_pCSdest
Depositing lab: Roger Reeves. Depositing organization: Johns Hopkins University and School of Medicine. Publication: Survey of Human Chromosome 21 Gene Expression Effects on Early Development in Danio rerio. Edie S, Zaghloul NA, Leitch CC, Klinedinst DK, Lebron J, Thole JF, McCallion AS, Katsanis N, Reeves RH. G3 (Bethesda). 2018 Jul 2;8(7):2215-2223. doi: 10.1534/g3.118.200144. PubMed 29760202.
Backbone
  Vector backbone: pCSDest
  Backbone manufacturer: Lawson Lab (Addgene Plasmid 22423)
  Backbone size w/o insert (bp): 4095
  Vector type: Mammalian Expression
Growth in bacteria
  Bacterial resistance: Ampicillin, 100 μg/mL
  Growth temperature: 37°C
  Growth strain: Top10
  Copy number: High Copy
Gene/Insert
  Gene/Insert name: MRAP
  Species: H. sapiens (human)
  Insert size (bp): 519
  Entrez Gene: MRAP (a.k.a. B27, C21orf61, FALP, FGD2, GCCD2)
  Promoter: SP6 and CMV
  Cloning method: Gateway Cloning
  Sequencing primers: 5′ CMV-F; 3′ EBV-Rev
Terms and licenses: Academic/Nonprofit Terms; Industry Terms
Depositor comments: NM_178817
How to cite: MRAP_pCSdest was a gift from Roger Reeves (Addgene plasmid # 53833 ; http://n2t.net/addgene:53833 ; RRID:Addgene_53833)
