[The description below was written by a language model from this plasmid's Addgene catalogue record.]
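Description:
MRAP_pCSdest is an expression plasmid carrying the human MRAP gene (melanocortin 2 receptor accessory protein, also known as C21orf61, FALP, B27, FGD2 or GCCD2), a gene located on chromosome 21. The 519 bp insert, which the depositor relates to a RefSeq transcript, was moved by Gateway recombination into pCSDest, a roughly 4.1 kb Gateway destination version of the pCS2-type vector family. The plasmid is catalogued as a mammalian expression vector, is maintained at high copy number in E. coli, and is selected with ampicillin. No feature table accompanies the record, so the origin of replication, polyadenylation signal and recombination scars left by Gateway cloning are not itemised. No epitope tags or reporter fusions are recorded.

The insert sits downstream of two promoters, CMV and SP6, which serve different purposes. The CMV promoter drives strong constitutive transcription by RNA polymerase II when the plasmid DNA is introduced into vertebrate cells. The SP6 phage promoter allows the same open reading frame to be transcribed in vitro, the usual way of making synthetic mRNA for microinjection into embryos. This dual arrangement fits the associated study, which surveyed the effects of expressing human chromosome 21 genes on early development in zebrafish (Danio rerio). MRAP_pCSdest appears to be one member of that clone collection, suited to testing whether overexpression of this single chromosome 21 gene perturbs embryonic development, and it can equally be used for transient MRAP expression in cultured cells.
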