>Addgene plasmid #53833 | MRAP_pCSdest | addgene partial sequence | sequence record 153884 | CMV-F 5'-CGCAAATGGGCGGTAGGCGTG-3'
ACCGCCATTCTGCCTGGGGACGTCGGAGCAAGCTTGATTTAGGTGACACTATAGAATACAAGCTACTTGT
TCTTTTTGCAGGATCCCATCGATTCGAATTCAAGGATCACAAGTTTGTACAAAAAAGCAGGCACCATGGC
CAACGGGACCAACGCCTCTGCCCCATACTACAGCTATGAATACTACCTGGACTATCTGGACCTCATTCCC
GTGGACGAGAAGAAGCTGAAAGCCCACAAACATTCCATCGTGATCGCATTCTGGGTTAGCCTGGCTGCCT
TCGTGGTGCTGCTCTTCCTCATCTTGCTCTACATGTCCTGGTCCGCCTCCCCGCAGATGAGGAACAGCCC
CAAGCACCACCAAACATGCCCCTGGAGTCACGGCCTCAACCTCCACCTCTGCATCCAGAAGTGCCTGCCG
TGCCACAGGGAACCCCTGGCAACCTCACAGGCTCAGGCGAGCTCAGTGGAGCCAGGGAGCAGAACTGGCC
CTGACCAGCCGCTACGACAGGAGAGCTCCTCCACGTTGCCCCTCGGGGGTTTCCAGACCCACCCCACTCT
CCTCTGGGAACTGACCCTCAATGGGGGTCCCCTCGTCAGGAGCAAGCCCAGCGAGCCTCCCCCTGGAGAC
AGGACCTCTCAATTGCAGAGCTAGAACCCAGCTTTCTTGTACAAAGTGGTGATCCTCTCGAGCCTCTAGA
ACTATAGTGAGTCGTATTACGTAGATCCAGACATGATAAGATACATTGATGAGTTTGGACAAACCACAAC
TAGAATGCAGTGAAAA
