>Addgene plasmid #53833 | MRAP_pCSdest | addgene partial sequence | sequence record 153885 | EBV-rev 5'-GTGGTTTGTCCAAACTCATC-3'
ACTCACTATAGTTCTAGAGGCTCGAGAGGATCACCACTTTGTACAAGAAAGCTGGGTTCTAGCTCTGCAA
TTGAGAGGTCCTGTCTCCAGGGGGAGGCTCGCTGGGCTTGCTCCTGACGAGGGGACCCCCATTGAGGGTC
AGTTCCCAGAGGAGAGTGGGGTGGGTCTGGAAACCCCCGAGGGGCAACGTGGAGGAGCTCTCCTGTCGTA
GCGGCTGGTCAGGGCCAGTTCTGCTCCCTGGCTCCACTGAGCTCGCCTGAGCCTGTGAGGTTGCCAGGGG
TTCCCTGTGGCACGGCAGGCACTTCTGGATGCAGAGGTGGAGGTTGAGGCCGTGACTCCAGGGGCATGTT
TGGTGGTGCTTGGGGCTGTTCCTCATCTGCGGGGAGGCGGACCAGGACATGTAGAGCAAGATGAGGAAGA
GCAGCACCACGAAGGCAGCCAGGCTAACCCAGAATGCGATCACGATGGAATGTTTGTGGGCTTTCAGCTT
CTTCTCGTCCACGGGAATGAGGTCCAGATAGTCCAGGTAGTATTCATAGCTGTAGTATGGGGCAGAGGCG
TTGGTCCCGTTGGCCATGGTGCCTGCTTTTTTGTACAAACTTGTGATCCTTGAATTCGAATCGATGGGAT
CCTGCAAAAAGAACAAGTAGCTTGTATTCTATAGTGTCACCTAAATCAAGCTTGCTCCGACGTCCCCAGG
CAGAATGGCGGTTCCCTAAACGAGCATTGCTTATATAGACCTCCCATTAGGCACGCCTACCGCCCATTTA
CGTCAATGGAACGCCCATTTGCGTCATTGCCCCTCCCCATTGACGTCA
